Addgene plasmid #164144: pCW57.1 CCNE1
Purpose: Doxycycline inducible expression of Cyclin E1
Depositing lab: Richard Possemato. Depositing organization: NYU Grossman School of Medicine.
Backbone
  Vector backbone: pCW57.1
  Backbone size w/o insert (bp): 9354
  Vector type: Mammalian Expression, Lentiviral
  Selectable markers: Blasticidin
Growth in bacteria
  Bacterial resistance: Ampicillin, 100 μg/mL
  Growth temperature: 37°C
  Growth strain: NEB Stable
  Copy number: High Copy
Gene/Insert
  Gene/Insert name: CCNE1 (alt name: Cyclin E1)
  Species: H. sapiens (human)
  Insert size (bp): 1233
  GenBank ID: NM_001238.4
  Entrez Gene: CCNE1 (a.k.a. CCNE, pCCNE1)
  Cloning method: Restriction Enzyme; 5′ cloning site NheI (unknown if destroyed); 3′ cloning site SalI (unknown if destroyed)
  Sequencing primers: 5′ LNCX; 3′ GAACGGACGTGAAGAATGTG
Terms and licenses: Academic/Nonprofit Terms; Industry Terms: Not Available to Industry
How to cite: pCW57.1 CCNE1 was a gift from Richard Possemato (Addgene plasmid # 164144 ; http://n2t.net/addgene:164144 ; RRID:Addgene_164144)
