[The description below was written by a language model from this plasmid's Addgene catalogue record and pLannotate feature annotations shown in this document.]
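Description:
pCW57.1 CCNE1 is a third-generation-style, self-inactivating HIV-1 lentiviral vector for doxycycline-inducible expression of human cyclin E1 (CCNE1) in mammalian cells. It is built on the pCW57.1 all-in-one Tet-On backbone and is propagated in E. coli through a high-copy ColE1/pUC-type origin with ampicillin resistance. The viral genome is transcribed from an RSV promoter fused to a truncated 5' LTR. It carries the Ψ packaging signal with a partial gag sequence, the Rev response element for Rev-dependent nuclear export, the cPPT/CTS, a WPRE to enhance transcript expression, and a ΔU3 3' LTR that inactivates LTR promoter activity after integration. An SV40 poly(A) signal and SV40 origin lie outside the LTRs.

The payload has two transcription units. A tight TRE promoter (seven tet operators upstream of a minimal CMV promoter) drives the CCNE1 coding sequence, which was cloned between NheI and SalI sites. Downstream, a constitutive human PGK promoter drives blasticidin S deaminase followed by the reverse tetracycline transactivator rtTA3 with its VP16-derived activation domain. Transduced cells can therefore be selected with blasticidin while producing the transactivator that switches on the TRE promoter when doxycycline is added. A P2A element is annotated just after the CCNE1 reading frame and before the PGK promoter, and the record does not indicate that it links cyclin E1 to any downstream protein. The linker between BSD and rtTA3 is not annotated. The sequenced plasmid is 8,806 nt, shorter than the listed backbone plus insert sizes would suggest, probably because the insert replaced a backbone stuffer. The construct suits stable, titratable cyclin E1 overexpression, for example in studies of G1/S cell-cycle control.
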