Features (pLannotate 1.2.2; 27 found; start..end, strand, type, name):
      1..227     +  promoter       RSV promoter: Rous sarcoma virus enhancer/promoter
    228..408     +  LTR            5' LTR (truncated): truncated 5' long terminal repeat (LTR) from HIV-1
    455..580     +  misc_feature   HIV-1 Ψ: packaging signal of human immunodeficiency virus type 1
    564..927     +  CDS            HIV-1 gag (fragment): gag protein from human immunodeficiency virus 1; gag
   1073..1306    +  misc_feature   RRE: The Rev response element (RRE) of HIV-1 allows for Rev-dependent mRNA export from the nucleus to the cytoplasm.
   1683..1707    +  CDS            Rev (fragment): human immunodeficiency virus 1 (HIV-1) Rev protein; rev; enhances nuclear export of unspliced and incompletely spliced viral mRNAs
   1748..1865    +  misc_feature   cPPT/CTS: central polypurine tract and central termination sequence of HIV-1
   1919..2233    +  promoter       tight TRE promoter: Tet-responsive promoter PTight, consisting of seven tet operator sequences followed by the minimal CMV promoter
   2256..3485    +  CDS            CCNE1: CCNE1_HUMAN - Also known as CCNE. Experimental evidence at protein level: Swiss-Prot protein existence level 1. Essential for the control of the cell cycle at the G1/S (start) transition. From Homo sapiens (Human).
   3538..3594    +  CDS            P2A: 2A peptide from porcine teschovirus-1 polyprotein Eukaryotic ribosomes fail to insert a peptide bond between the Gly and Pro residues, yielding separate polypeptides.
   3622..4132    +  promoter       hPGK promoter: human phosphoglycerate kinase 1 promoter
   4161..4557    +  CDS            BSD (fragment): blasticidin S deaminase; Aspergillus terreus BSD; confers resistance to blasticidin
   4626..5323    +  CDS            rtTA3 (fragment): reverse tetracycline transactivator 3 activates expression from Tet-responsive promoters in the presence of doxycycline
   5253..5363    +  CDS            VP48: 3 tandem repeats of the minimal activation domain of herpes simplex virus VP16 (Cheng et al., 2013)
   5399..5947    +  misc_feature   WPRE (fragment): woodchuck hepatitis virus posttranscriptional regulatory element
   5973..6044    +  CDS            nef (fragment): NEF_HV1Z2 - Experimental evidence at protein level: Swiss-Prot protein existence level 1. Extracellular Nef protein targets CD4(+) T-lymphocytes for apoptosis by interacting with CXCR4 surface receptors. From Human immunodeficiency virus type 1 group M subtype D (isolate Z2/CDC-Z34) (HIV-1).
   6046..6279    +  LTR            3' LTR (ΔU3): self-inactivating 3' long terminal repeat (LTR) from HIV-1
   6351..6472    +  polyA_signal   SV40 poly(A) signal: SV40 polyadenylation signal
   6512..6647    +  rep_origin     SV40 ori: SV40 origin of replication
   6655..6718    +  promoter       AmpR promoter: bla
   6719..7579    +  CDS            AmpR: β-lactamase; bla; confers resistance to ampicillin, carbenicillin, and related antibiotics
   7750..8338    +  rep_origin     ori: high-copy-number ColE1/pMB1/pBR322/pUC origin of replication
   8521..8613    +  CDS            lacI (fragment): lac repressor; lacI; The lac repressor binds to the lac operator to inhibit transcription in E. coli. This inhibition can be relieved by adding lactose or isopropyl-β-D-thiogalactopyranoside (IPTG).
   8626..8647    +  protein_bind   CAP binding site: CAP binding activates transcription in the presence of cAMP. E. coli catabolite activator protein
   8662..8692    +  promoter       lac promoter: promoter for the E. coli lac operon
   8700..8716    +  protein_bind   lac operator: The lac repressor binds to the lac operator to inhibit transcription in E. coli. This inhibition can be relieved by adding lactose or isopropyl-β-D-thiogalactopyranoside (IPTG). lac repressor encoded by lacI
   8761..8779    +  promoter       T3 promoter: promoter for bacteriophage T3 RNA polymerase
>Addgene plasmid #164144 | pCW57.1 CCNE1 | addgene full sequence | sequence record 325861 | Addgene NGS Result
TGTAGTCTTATGCAATACTCTTGTAGTCTTGCAACATGGTAACGATGAGTTAGCAACATGCCTTACAAGG
AGAGAAAAAGCACCGTGCATGCCGATTGGTGGAAGTAAGGTGGTACGATCGTGCCTTATTAGGAAGGCAA
CAGACGGGTCTGACATGGATTGGACGAACCACTGAATTGCCGCATTGCAGAGATATTGTATTTAAGTGCC
TAGCTCGATACATAAACGGGTCTCTCTGGTTAGACCAGATCTGAGCCTGGGAGCTCTCTGGCTAACTAGG
GAACCCACTGCTTAAGCCTCAATAAAGCTTGCCTTGAGTGCTTCAAGTAGTGTGTGCCCGTCTGTTGTGT
GACTCTGGTAACTAGAGATCCCTCAGACCCTTTTAGTCAGTGTGGAAAATCTCTAGCAGTGGCGCCCGAA
CAGGGACTTGAAAGCGAAAGGGAAACCAGAGGAGCTCTCTCGACGCAGGACTCGGCTTGCTGAAGCGCGC
ACGGCAAGAGGCGAGGGGCGGCGACTGGTGAGTACGCCAAAAATTTTGACTAGCGGAGGCTAGAAGGAGA
GAGATGGGTGCGAGAGCGTCAGTATTAAGCGGGGGAGAATTAGATCGCGATGGGAAAAAATTCGGTTAAG
GCCAGGGGGAAAGAAAAAATATAAATTAAAACATATAGTATGGGCAAGCAGGGAGCTAGAACGATTCGCA
GTTAATCCTGGCCTGTTAGAAACATCAGAAGGCTGTAGACAAATACTGGGACAGCTACAACCATCCCTTC
AGACAGGATCAGAAGAACTTAGATCATTATATAATACAGTAGCAACCCTCTATTGTGTGCATCAAAGGAT
AGAGATAAAAGACACCAAGGAAGCTTTAGACAAGATAGAGGAAGAGCAAAACAAAAGTAAGACCACCGCA
CAGCAAGCGGCCGCTGATCTTCAGACCTGGAGGAGGAGATATGAGGGACAATTGGAGAAGTGAATTATAT
AAATATAAAGTAGTAAAAATTGAACCATTAGGAGTAGCACCCACCAAGGCAAAGAGAAGAGTGGTGCAGA
GAGAAAAAAGAGCAGTGGGAATAGGAGCTTTGTTCCTTGGGTTCTTGGGAGCAGCAGGAAGCACTATGGG
CGCAGCGTCAATGACGCTGACGGTACAGGCCAGACAATTATTGTCTGGTATAGTGCAGCAGCAGAACAAT
TTGCTGAGGGCTATTGAGGCGCAACAGCATCTGTTGCAACTCACAGTCTGGGGCATCAAGCAGCTCCAGG
CAAGAATCCTGGCTGTGGAAAGATACCTAAAGGATCAACAGCTCCTGGGGATTTGGGGTTGCTCTGGAAA
ACTCATTTGCACCACTGCTGTGCCTTGGAATGCTAGTTGGAGTAATAAATCTCTGGAACAGATTTGGAAT
CACACGACCTGGATGGAGTGGGACAGAGAAATTAACAATTACACAAGCTTAATACACTCCTTAATTGAAG
AATCGCAAAACCAGCAAGAAAAGAATGAACAAGAATTATTGGAATTAGATAAATGGGCAAGTTTGTGGAA
TTGGTTTAACATAACAAATTGGCTGTGGTATATAAAATTATTCATAATGATAGTAGGAGGCTTGGTAGGT
TTAAGAATAGTTTTTGCTGTACTTTCTATAGTGAATAGAGTTAGGCAGGGATATTCACCATTATCGTTTC
AGACCCACCTCCCAACCCCGAGGGGACAATTCTCGACCTCGAGACAAATGGCAGTATTCATCCACAATTT
TAAAAGAAAAGGGGGGATTGGGGGGTACAGTGCAGGGGAAAGAATAGTAGACATAATAGCAACAGACATA
CAAACTAAAGAATTACAAAAACAAATTACAAAAATTCAAAATTTTCGGGTTTATTACAGGGACAGCAGAG
ATCCACTTTGGCCGCGAATCGATATGTCGAGTTTACTCCCTATCAGTGATAGAGAACGTATGTCGAGTTT
ACTCCCTATCAGTGATAGAGAACGATGTCGAGTTTACTCCCTATCAGTGATAGAGAACGTATGTCGAGTT
TACTCCCTATCAGTGATAGAGAACGTATGTCGAGTTTACTCCCTATCAGTGATAGAGAACGTATGTCGAG
TTTATCCCTATCAGTGATAGAGAACGTATGTCGAGTTTACTCCCTATCAGTGATAGAGAACGTATGTCGA
GGTAGGCGTGTACGGTGGGAGGCCTATATAAGCAGAGCTCGTTTAGTGAACCGTCAGATCGCCTGGAGAA
TTGGCTAGCGAATTCATGCCGAGGGAGCGCAGGGAGCGGGATGCGAAGGAGCGGGACACCATGAAGGAGG
ACGGCGGCGCGGAGTTCTCGGCTCGCTCCAGGAAGAGGAAGGCAAACGTGACCGTTTTTTTGCAGGATCC
AGATGAAGAAATGGCCAAAATCGACAGGACGGCGAGGGACCAGTGTGGGAGCCAGCCTTGGGACAATAAT
GCAGTCTGTGCAGACCCCTGCTCCCTGATCCCCACACCTGACAAAGAAGATGATGACCGGGTTTACCCAA
ACTCAACGTGCAAGCCTCGGATTATTGCACCATCCAGAGGCTCCCCGCTGCCTGTACTGAGCTGGGCAAA
TAGAGAGGAAGTCTGGAAAATCATGTTAAACAAGGAAAAGACATACTTAAGGGATCAGCACTTTCTTGAG
CAACACCCTCTTCTGCAGCCAAAAATGCGAGCAATTCTTCTGGATTGGTTAATGGAGGTGTGTGAAGTCT
ATAAACTTCACAGGGAGACCTTTTACTTGGCACAAGATTTCTTTGACCGGTATATGGCGACACAAGAAAA
TGTTGTAAAAACTCTTTTACAGCTTATTGGGATTTCATCTTTATTTATTGCAGCCAAACTTGAGGAAATC
TATCCTCCAAAGTTGCACCAGTTTGCGTATGTGACAGATGGAGCTTGTTCAGGAGATGAAATTCTCACCA
TGGAATTAATGATTATGAAGGCCCTTAAGTGGCGTTTAAGTCCCCTGACTATTGTGTCCTGGCTGAATGT
ATACATGCAGGTTGCATATCTAAATGACTTACATGAAGTGCTACTGCCGCAGTATCCCCAGCAAATCTTT
ATACAGATTGCAGAGCTGTTGGATCTCTGTGTCCTGGATGTTGACTGCCTTGAATTTCCTTATGGTATAC
TTGCTGCTTCGGCCTTGTATCATTTCTCGTCATCTGAATTGATGCAAAAGGTTTCAGGGTATCAGTGGTG
CGACATAGAGAACTGTGTCAAGTGGATGGTTCCATTTGCCATGGTTATAAGGGAGACGGGGAGCTCAAAA
CTGAAGCACTTCAGGGGCGTCGCTGATGAAGATGCACACAACATACAGACCCACAGAGACAGCTTGGATT
TGCTGGACAAAGCCCGAGCAAAGAAAGCCATGTTGTCTGAACAAAATAGGGCTTCTCCTCTCCCCAGTGG
GCTCCTCACCCCGCCACAGAGCGGTAAGAAGCAGAGCAGCGGGCCGGAAATGGCGTGACCACCCCATCCT
TCTCCACCAAAGACAGTTGCTCGACACCGGTTCCGGAGCCACGAACTTCTCTCTGTTAAAGCAAGCAGGA
GACGTGGAAGAAAACCCCGGTCCTAGGCTGCAGACGCGTTGTACAGGATCCGGGGTTGGGGTTGCGCCTT
TTCCAAGGCAGCCCTGGGTTTGCGCAGGGACGCGGCTGCTCTGGGCGTGGTTCCGGGAAACGCAGCGGCG
CCGACCCTGGGTCTCGCACATTCTTCACGTCCGTTCGCAGCGTCACCCGGATCTTCGCCGCTACCCTTGT
GGGCCCCCCGGCGACGCTTCCTGCTCCGCCCCTAAGTCGGGAAGGTTCCTTGCGGTTCGCGGCGTGCCGG
ACGTGACAAACGGAAGCCGCACGTCTCACTAGTACCCTCGCAGACGGACAGCGCCAGGGAGCAATGGCAG
CGCGCCGACCGCGATGGGCTGTGGCCAATAGCGGCTGCTCAGCAGGGCGCGCCGAGAGCAGCGGCCGGGA
AGGGGCGGTGCGGGAGGCGGGGTGTGGGGCGGTAGTGTGGGCCCTGTTCCTGCCCGCGCGGTGTTCCGCA
TTCTGCAAGCCTCCGGAGCGCACGTCGGCAGTCGGCTCCCTCGTTGACCGAATCACCGACCTCTCTCCCC
AGCAATTCACCCGCGCGCGGGAACTAAACCATGGCCAAGCCTTTGTCTCAAGAAGAATCCACCCTCATTG
AAAGAGCAACGGCTACAATCAACAGCATCCCCATCTCTGAAGACTACAGCGTCGCCAGCGCAGCTCTCTC
TAGCGACGGCCGCATCTTCACTGGTGTCAATGTATATCATTTTACTGGGGGACCTTGTGCAGAACTCGTG
GTGCTGGGCACTGCTGCTGCTGCGGCAGCTGGCAACCTGACTTGTATCGTCGCGATCGGAAATGAGAACA
GGGGCATCTTGAGCCCCTGCGGACGGTGCCGACAGGTGCTTCTCGATCTGCATCCTGGGATCAAAGCCAT
AGTGAAGGACAGTGATGGACAGCCGACGGCAGTTGGGATTCGTGAATTGCTGCCCTCTGGTTATGTGTGG
GAGGGCTTCGAAGGAAGCGGAGAAGGTAGAGGTTCTCTCCTCACTTGTGGTGATGTTGAAGAAAACCCTG
GTCCAATGTCTAGACTGGACAAGAGCAAAGTCATAAACGGAGCTCTGGAATTACTCAATGGTGTCGGTAT
CGAAGGCCTGACGACAAGGAAACTCGCTCAAAAGCTGGGAGTTGAGCAGCCTACCCTGTACTGGCACGTG
AAGAACAAGCGGGCCCTGCTCGATGCCCTGCCAATCGAGATGCTGGACAGGCATCATACCCACTTCTGCC
CCCTGGAAGGCGAGTCATGGCAAGACTTTCTGCGGAACAACGCCAAGTCATACCGCTGTGCTCTCCTCTC
ACATCGCGACGGGGCTAAAGTGCATCTCGGCACCCGCCCAACAGAGAAACAGTACGAAACCCTGGAAAAT
CAGCTCGCGTTCCTGTGTCAGCAAGGCTTCTCCCTGGAGAACGCACTGTACGCTCTGTCCGCCGTGGGCC
ACTTTACACTGGGCTGCGTATTGGAGGAACAGGAGCATCAAGTAGCAAAAGAGGAAAGAGAGACACCTAC
CACCGATTCTATGCCCCCACTTCTGAGACAAGCAATTGAGCTGTTCGACCGGCAGGGAGCCGAACCTGCC
TTCCTTTTCGGCCTGGAACTAATCATATGTGGCCTGGAGAAACAGCTAAAGTGCGAAAGCGGCGGGCCGA
CCGACGCCCTTGACGATTTTGACTTAGACATGCTCCCAGCCGATGCCCTTGACGACTTTGACCTTGATAT
GCTGCCTGCTGACGCTCTTGACGATTTTGACCTTGACATGCTCCCCGGGTAACTAAGTAAGGATCGATCC
AAGATATCGTATTCTTAACTATGTTGCTCCTTTTACGCTATGTGGATACGCTGCTTTAATGCCTTTGTAT
CATGCTATTGCTTCCCGTATGGCTTTCATTTTCTCCTCCTTGTATAAATCCTGGTTGCTGTCTCTTTATG
AGGAGTTGTGGCCCGTTGTCAGGCAACGTGGCGTGGTGTGCACTGTGTTTGCTGACGCAACCCCCACTGG
TTGGGGCATTGCCACCACCTGTCAGCTCCTTTCCGGGACTTTCGCTTTCCCCCTCCCTATTGCCACGGCG
GAACTCATCGCCGCCTGCCTTGCCCGCTGCTGGACAGGGGCTCGGCTGTTGGGCACTGACAATTCCGTGG
TGTTGTCGGGGAAGCTGACGTCCTTTCCATGGCTGCTCGCCTGTGTTGCCACCTGGATTCTGCGCGGGAC
GTCCTTCTGCTACGTCCCTTCGGCCCTCAATCCAGCGGACCTTCCTTCCCGCGGCCTGCTGCCGGCTCTG
CGGCCTCTTCCGCGTCTTCGCCTTCGCCCTCAGACGAGTCGGATCTCCCTTTGGGCCGCCTCCCCGCCTG
TTTCGCCTCGGCGTCCGGACTAGAGGTACCTTTAAGACCAATGACTTACAAGGCAGCTGTAGATCTTAGC
CACTTTTTAAAAGAAAAGGGGGGACTGGAAGGGCTAATTCACTCCCAACGAAGACAAGATCTGCTTTTTG
CTTGTACTGGGTCTCTCTGGTTAGACCAGATCTGAGCCTGGGAGCTCTCTGGCTAACTAGGGAACCCACT
GCTTAAGCCTCAATAAAGCTTGCCTTGAGTGCTTCAAGTAGTGTGTGCCCGTCTGTTGTGTGACTCTGGT
AACTAGAGATCCCTCAGACCCTTTTAGTCAGTGTGGAAAATCTCTAGCAGTAGTAGTTCATGTCATCTTA
TTATTCAGTATTTATAACTTGCAAAGAAATGAATATCAGAGAGTGAGAGGAACTTGTTTATTGCAGCTTA
TAATGGTTACAAATAAAGCAATAGCATCACAAATTTCACAAATAAAGCATTTTTTTCACTGCATTCTAGT
TGTGGTTTGTCCAAACTCATCAATGTATCTTATCATGTCTGGCTCTAGCTATCCCGCCCCTAACTCCGCC
CATCCCGCCCCTAACTCCGCCCAGTTCCGCCCATTCTCCGCCCCATGGCTGACTAATTTTTTTTATTTAT
GCAGAGGCCGAGGCCGCCTCGGCCTCTGAGCTATTCCAGAAGTAGTGAGGAGGCTTTTTTGGAGGCCTTT
CAAATATGTATCCGCTCATGAGACAATAACCCTGATAAATGCTTCAATAATATTGAAAAAGGAAGAGTAT
GAGTATTCAACATTTCCGTGTCGCCCTTATTCCCTTTTTTGCGGCATTTTGCCTTCCTGTTTTTGCTCAC
CCAGAAACGCTGGTGAAAGTAAAAGATGCTGAAGATCAGTTGGGTGCACGAGTGGGTTACATCGAACTGG
ATCTCAACAGCGGTAAGATCCTTGAGAGTTTTCGCCCCGAAGAACGTTTTCCAATGATGAGCACTTTTAA
AGTTCTGCTATGTGGCGCGGTATTATCCCGTATTGACGCCGGGCAAGAGCAACTCGGTCGCCGCATACAC
TATTCTCAGAATGACTTGGTTGAGTACTCACCAGTCACAGAAAAGCATCTTACGGATGGCATGACAGTAA
GAGAATTATGCAGTGCTGCCATAACCATGAGTGATAACACTGCGGCCAACTTACTTCTGACAACGATCGG
AGGACCGAAGGAGCTAACCGCTTTTTTGCACAACATGGGGGATCATGTAACTCGCCTTGATCGTTGGGAA
CCGGAGCTGAATGAAGCCATACCAAACGACGAGCGTGACACCACGATGCCTGTAGCAATGGCAACAACGT
TGCGCAAACTATTAACTGGCGAACTACTTACTCTAGCTTCCCGGCAACAATTAATAGACTGGATGGAGGC
GGATAAAGTTGCAGGACCACTTCTGCGCTCGGCCCTTCCGGCTGGCTGGTTTATTGCTGATAAATCTGGA
GCCGGTGAGCGTGGGTCTCGCGGTATCATTGCAGCACTGGGGCCAGATGGTAAGCCCTCCCGTATCGTAG
TTATCTACACGACGGGGAGTCAGGCAACTATGGATGAACGAAATAGACAGATCGCTGAGATAGGTGCCTC
ACTGATTAAGCATTGGTAACTGTCAGACCAAGTTTACTCATATATACTTTAGATTGATTTAAAACTTCAT
TTTTAATTTAAAAGGATCTAGGTGAAGATCCTTTTTGATAATCTCATGACCAAAATCCCTTAACGTGAGT
TTTCGTTCCACTGAGCGTCAGACCCCGTAGAAAAGATCAAAGGATCTTCTTGAGATCCTTTTTTTCTGCG
CGTAATCTGCTGCTTGCAAACAAAAAAACCACCGCTACCAGCGGTGGTTTGTTTGCCGGATCAAGAGCTA
CCAACTCTTTTTCCGAAGGTAACTGGCTTCAGCAGAGCGCAGATACCAAATACTGTTCTTCTAGTGTAGC
CGTAGTTAGGCCACCACTTCAAGAACTCTGTAGCACCGCCTACATACCTCGCTCTGCTAATCCTGTTACC
AGTGGCTGCTGCCAGTGGCGATAAGTCGTGTCTTACCGGGTTGGACTCAAGACGATAGTTACCGGATAAG
GCGCAGCGGTCGGGCTGAACGGGGGGTTCGTGCACACAGCCCAGCTTGGAGCGAACGACCTACACCGAAC
TGAGATACCTACAGCGTGAGCTATGAGAAAGCGCCACGCTTCCCGAAGGGAGAAAGGCGGACAGGTATCC
GGTAAGCGGCAGGGTCGGAACAGGAGAGCGCACGAGGGAGCTTCCAGGGGGAAACGCCTGGTATCTTTAT
AGTCCTGTCGGGTTTCGCCACCTCTGACTTGAGCGTCGATTTTTGTGATGCTCGTCAGGGGGGCGGAGCC
TATGGAAAAACGCCAGCAACGCGGCCTTTTTACGGTTCCTGGCCTTTTGCTGGCCTTTTGCTCACATGTT
CTTTCCTGCGTTATCCCCTGATTCTGTGGATAACCGTATTACCGCCTTTGAGTGAGCTGATACCGCTCGC
CGCAGCCGAACGACCGAGCGCAGCGAGTCAGTGAGCGAGGAAGCGGAAGAGCGCCCAATACGCAAACCGC
CTCTCCCCGCGCGTTGGCCGATTCATTAATGCAGCTGGCACGACAGGTTTCCCGACTGGAAAGCGGGCAG
TGAGCGCAACGCAATTAATGTGAGTTAGCTCACTCATTAGGCACCCCAGGCTTTACACTTTATGCTTCCG
GCTCGTATGTTGTGTGGAATTGTGAGCGGATAACAATTTCACACAGGAAACAGCTATGACCATGATTACG
CCAAGCGCGCAATTAACCCTCACTAAAGGGAACAAAAGCTGGAGCTGCAAGCTTAA
